Addgene plasmid #213273: GPR183-DuET
Purpose: The DuET construct encodes the named human GPCR engineered with a cleaved hemagglutinin signal peptide, a 5' FLAG and a 3' 1D4 epitope tag optimized for expression in mammalian cells and proteomics studies.
Depositing lab: Thomas Sakmar. Depositing organization: Rockefeller University. Publication: Multiplexed selectivity screening of anti-GPCR antibodies. Dahl L, Kotliar IB, Bendes A, Dodig-Crnkovic T, Fromm S, Elofsson A, Uhlen M, Sakmar TP, Schwenk JM. Sci Adv. 2023 May 3;9(18):eadf9297. doi: 10.1126/sciadv.adf9297. Epub 2023 May 3. PubMed 37134173.
Backbone
  Vector backbone: pcDNA 3.1 (+)
  Vector type: Mammalian Expression
Growth in bacteria
  Bacterial resistance: Ampicillin, 100 μg/mL
  Growth temperature: 37°C
  Growth strain: DH5alpha
  Copy number: High Copy
Gene/Insert
  Gene/Insert name: GPR183 (alt names: G protein-coupled receptor 183; EBI2)
  Species: H. sapiens (human)
  Entrez Gene: GPR183 (a.k.a. EBI2, hEBI2)
  Promoter: CMV, T7
  Tag / fusion protein: FLAG (N terminal on insert); 1D4 (C terminal on insert)
  Cloning method: Gibson Cloning
Terms and licenses: Academic/Nonprofit Terms; Industry Terms: Not Available to Industry
Depositor comments: Class: A, Family: Orphan. Ensembl ID: ENSG00000169508, Uniprot ID: P32249
How to cite: GPR183-DuET was a gift from Thomas Sakmar (Addgene plasmid # 213273 ; http://n2t.net/addgene:213273 ; RRID:Addgene_213273)
