[The description below was written by a language model from this plasmid's Addgene catalogue record and pLannotate feature annotations shown in this document.]
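Description:
GPR183-DuET is a mammalian expression plasmid built on the pcDNA 3.1 (+) backbone that carries the human orphan class A G protein-coupled receptor GPR183 (also known as EBI2). It is propagated in E. coli as a high-copy plasmid through a ColE1/pUC-type origin and selected with ampicillin via the β-lactamase gene. An f1 origin is also present. For selection in mammalian cells, the backbone includes a neomycin phosphotransferase cassette driven by the SV40 enhancer/early promoter and terminated by the SV40 polyadenylation signal. The SV40 promoter region also contains the SV40 origin, which can support episomal replication in cells expressing large T antigen.

The receptor open reading frame, inserted by Gibson cloning, sits downstream of the CMV immediate early enhancer and promoter and is followed by the bovine growth hormone polyadenylation signal. A T7 promoter between the CMV promoter and the coding region allows in vitro transcription. According to the catalogue entry, the "DuET" design adds a cleavable hemagglutinin signal peptide and a FLAG epitope at the N terminus and a 1D4 epitope at the C terminus. The automated annotation picks up a short FLAG-type match just upstream of the GPR183 coding sequence, but it does not annotate the signal peptide or the 1D4 tag. Several other small hits, including an HIV-1 LTR fragment, a ble fragment and lac-region remnants, appear to be short backbone matches rather than functional elements.

The two tags allow the receptor to be captured and detected from either end. The construct is intended for heterologous expression of GPR183 in mammalian cells and for proteomics work, such as the multiplexed screening of anti-GPCR antibody selectivity for which it was deposited.
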