Features (pLannotate 1.2.2; 21 found; start..end, strand, type, name):
    792..896     -  promoter       AmpR promoter: bla
    955..1007    -  misc_feature   bom (fragment): basis of mobility region from pBR322
   1162..1541    +  enhancer       CMV enhancer: human cytomegalovirus immediate early enhancer
   1542..1745    +  promoter       CMV promoter: human cytomegalovirus (CMV) immediate early promoter
   1741..1774    +  LTR            5' LTR (truncated) (fragment): truncated 5' long terminal repeat (LTR) from HIV-1
   1790..1808    +  promoter       T7 promoter: promoter for bacteriophage T7 RNA polymerase
   1901..1921    +  CDS            3xFLAG (fragment): three tandem FLAG® epitope tags
   1934..3016    +  CDS            GPR183: GP183_HUMAN - Also known as EBI2 From Homo sapiens (Human).
   3147..3371    +  polyA_signal   bGH poly(A) signal: bovine growth hormone polyadenylation signal
   3375..3396    +  promoter       SV40 promoter (fragment): SV40 enhancer and early promoter
   3417..3845    +  rep_origin     f1 ori (sequence partly withheld): f1 bacteriophage origin of replication; arrow indicates direction of (+) strand synthesis
   3859..4188    +  promoter       SV40 promoter: SV40 enhancer and early promoter
   4255..5046    +  CDS            neo: KKA2_KLEPN - Also known as kan, nptII. Experimental evidence at protein level: Swiss-Prot protein existence level 1. Resistance to kanamycin, neomycin, paromomycin, ribostamycin, butirosin and gentamicin B. From Klebsiella pneumoniae.
   5070..5228    +  CDS            ble (fragment): BLE_KLEPN - Experimental evidence at protein level: Swiss-Prot protein existence level 1. Binding protein with a strong affinity to the bleomycin family of antibiotics. Binds to CL990; an antimitotic-antibiotic compound. From Klebsiella pneumoniae.
   5223..5344    +  polyA_signal   SV40 poly(A) signal: SV40 polyadenylation signal
   5417..5433    -  protein_bind   lac operator: The lac repressor binds to the lac operator to inhibit transcription in E. coli. This inhibition can be relieved by adding lactose or isopropyl-β-D-thiogalactopyranoside (IPTG). lac repressor encoded by lacI
   5441..5471    -  promoter       lac promoter: promoter for the E. coli lac operon
   5486..5507    -  protein_bind   CAP binding site: CAP binding activates transcription in the presence of cAMP. E. coli catabolite activator protein
   5520..5612    -  CDS            lacI (fragment): lac repressor; lacI; The lac repressor binds to the lac operator to inhibit transcription in E. coli. This inhibition can be relieved by adding lactose or isopropyl-β-D-thiogalactopyranoside (IPTG).
   5795..6383    -  rep_origin     ori: high-copy-number ColE1/pMB1/pBR322/pUC origin of replication
   6554..791     -  CDS            AmpR (across the origin): β-lactamase; bla; confers resistance to ampicillin, carbenicillin, and related antibiotics
>Addgene plasmid #213273 | GPR183-DuET | addgene full sequence | sequence record 430820 | Addgene NGS Result
CTCCCCGTCGTGTAGATAACTACGATACGGGAGGGCTTACCATCTGGCCCCAGTGCTGCAATGATACCGC
GAGACCCACGCTCACCGGCTCCAGATTTATCAGCAATAAACCAGCCAGCCGGAAGGGCCGAGCGCAGAAG
TGGTCCTGCAACTTTATCCGCCTCCATCCAGTCTATTAATTGTTGCCGGGAAGCTAGAGTAAGTAGTTCG
CCAGTTAATAGTTTGCGCAACGTTGTTGCCATTGCTACAGGCATCGTGGTGTCACGCTCGTCGTTTGGTA
TGGCTTCATTCAGCTCCGGTTCCCAACGATCAAGGCGAGTTACATGATCCCCCATGTTGTGCAAAAAAGC
GGTTAGCTCCTTCGGTCCTCCGATCGTTGTCAGAAGTAAGTTGGCCGCAGTGTTATCACTCATGGTTATG
GCAGCACTGCATAATTCTCTTACTGTCATGCCATCCGTAAGATGCTTTTCTGTGACTGGTGAGTACTCAA
CCAAGTCATTCTGAGAATAGTGTATGCGGCGACCGAGTTGCTCTTGCCCGGCGTCAATACGGGATAATAC
CGCGCCACATAGCAGAACTTTAAAAGTGCTCATCATTGGAAAACGTTCTTCGGGGCGAAAACTCTCAAGG
ATCTTACCGCTGTTGAGATCCAGTTCGATGTAACCCACTCGTGCACCCAACTGATCTTCAGCATCTTTTA
CTTTCACCAGCGTTTCTGGGTGAGCAAAAACAGGAAGGCAAAATGCCGCAAAAAAGGGAATAAGGGCGAC
ACGGAAATGTTGAATACTCATACTCTTCCTTTTTCAATATTATTGAAGCATTTATCAGGGTTATTGTCTC
ATGAGCGGATACATATTTGAATGTATTTAGAAAAATAAACAAATAGGGGTTCCGCGCACATTTCCCCGAA
AAGTGCCACCTGACGTCGACGGATCGGGAGATCTCCCGATCCCCTATGGTGCACTCTCAGTACAATCTGC
TCTGATGCCGCATAGTTAAGCCAGTATCTGCTCCCTGCTTGTGTGTTGGAGGTCGCTGAGTAGTGCGCGA
GCAAAATTTAAGCTACAACAAGGCAAGGCTTGACCGACATTTGCATGAAGAATCTGCTTAGGGTTAGGCG
TTTTGCGCTGCTTCGCGATGTACGGGCCAGATATACGCGTTGACATTGATTATTGACTAGTTATTAATAG
TAATCAATTACGGGGTCATTAGTTCATAGCCCATATATGGAGTTCCGCGTTACATAACTTACGGTAAATG
GCCCGCCTGGCTGACCGCCCAACGACCCCCGCCCATTGACGTCAATAATGACGTATGTTCCCATAGTAAC
GCCAATAGGGACTTTCCATTGACGTCAATGGGTGGAGTATTTACGGTAAACTGCCCACTTGGCAGTACAT
CAAGTGTATCATATGCCAAGTACGCCCCCTATTGACGTCAATGACGGTAAATGGCCCGCCTGGCATTATG
CCCAGTACATGACCTTATGGGACTTTCCTACTTGGCAGTACATCTACGTATTAGTCATCGCTATTACCAT
GGTGATGCGGTTTTGGCAGTACATCAATGGGCGTGGATAGCGGTTTGACTCACGGGGATTTCCAAGTCTC
CACCCCATTGACGTCAATGGGAGTTTGTTTTGGCACCAAAATCAACGGGACTTTCCAAAATGTCGTAACA
ACTCCGCCCCATTGACGCAAATGGGCGGTAGGCGTGTACGGTGGGAGGTCTATATAAGCAGAGCTCTCTG
GCTAACTAGAGAACCCACTGCTTACTGGCTTATCGAAATTAATACGACTCACTATAGGGAGACCCAAGCT
GGCTAGCGTTTAAACTTAAGCTTAGCGCCACCATGAAGACGATCATCGCCCTGAGCTACATCTTCTGCCT
GGTATTCGCCGACTACAAGGACGATGATGACGCCAGCATCGATATGGACATCCAGATGGCTAACAATTTC
ACGCCTCCCTCTGCGACCCCTCAGGGGAATGATTGTGATCTTTACGCCCACCACTCTACGGCCCGAATTG
TTATGCCTCTTCACTATAGCCTGGTTTTCATCATTGGGCTGGTAGGTAACTTGCTGGCCCTTGTGGTGAT
CGTGCAAAACAGAAAAAAAATCAATTCCACCACTTTGTACAGCACCAACCTGGTCATTAGCGACATTCTG
TTTACCACAGCCCTGCCGACACGAATCGCTTATTACGCCATGGGATTCGACTGGCGGATCGGTGATGCCT
TGTGCCGGATTACAGCCCTCGTCTTTTATATCAACACATATGCCGGAGTGAACTTCATGACATGCCTGAG
CATCGACCGCTTTATAGCTGTTGTTCACCCTCTCCGCTATAACAAGATAAAACGCATCGAGCATGCGAAG
GGTGTATGCATCTTCGTGTGGATATTGGTCTTCGCCCAGACCTTGCCTCTCTTGATTAACCCAATGAGCA
AACAAGAGGCCGAGAGGATCACATGCATGGAGTACCCAAATTTTGAGGAGACTAAGTCTCTTCCTTGGAT
ACTGCTGGGGGCCTGTTTCATTGGGTACGTGCTGCCACTGATTATCATTCTCATTTGCTACTCCCAGATC
TGCTGCAAACTTTTCCGAACAGCCAAGCAAAACCCCCTTACCGAAAAAAGCGGCGTCAACAAGAAAGCAC
TGAATACTATCATCCTCATTATCGTTGTCTTTGTCCTGTGCTTCACTCCCTATCATGTCGCCATCATTCA
GCACATGATAAAGAAGCTGCGCTTCTCCAATTTCTTGGAGTGTAGTCAGCGGCATAGCTTTCAGATCTCC
CTCCATTTCACTGTTTGCCTGATGAATTTCAATTGTTGCATGGACCCTTTTATATACTTTTTTGCCTGTA
AAGGGTACAAAAGGAAAGTCATGCGCATGCTGAAGCGGCAAGTGAGCGTTTCTATCAGTTCTGCTGTGAA
ATCAGCCCCGGAAGAAAATTCTAGGGAGATGACAGAAACACAGATGATGATCCACAGCAAATCCAGTAAT
GGGAAGATCGATACCGGTGGACGCACCGGTGAATTCGATGAGGCCAGCACCACCGTGTCTAAGACCGAGA
CTTCTCAGGTGGCCCCTGCCTAACTCGAGTCTAGAGGGCCCGTTTAAACCCGCTGATCAGCCTCGACTGT
GCCTTCTAGTTGCCAGCCATCTGTTGTTTGCCCCTCCCCCGTGCCTTCCTTGACCCTGGAAGGTGCCACT
CCCACTGTCCTTTCCTAATAAAATGAGGAAATTGCATCGCATTGTCTGAGTAGGTGTCATTCTATTCTGG
GGGGTGGGGTGGGGCAGGACAGCAAGGGGGAGGATTGGGAAGACAATAGCAGGCATGCTGGGGATGCGGT
GGGCTCTATGGCTTCTGAGGCGGAAAGAACCAGCTGGGGCTCTAGGGGGTATCCCC
[124 nt withheld, positions 3417-3540]
C
[91 nt withheld, positions 3542-3632]
A
[49 nt withheld, positions 3634-3682]
CCTTTGACGTTGGAGTCCACGTTCTTT
[37 nt withheld, positions 3710-3746]
ACCCTATCTCGGTCTATTCTTTTGATTTATAAGGGATTTTGCCGATTTCGGCCTATTGGTTAAAAAATGA
GCTGATTTAACAAAAATTTAACGCGAATTAATTCTGTGGAATGTGTGTCAGTTAGGGTGTGGAAAGTCCC
CAGGCTCCCCAGCAGGCAGAAGTATGCAAAGCATGCATCTCAATTAGTCAGCAACCAGGTGTGGAAAGTC
CCCAGGCTCCCCAGCAGGCAGAAGTATGCAAAGCATGCATCTCAATTAGTCAGCAACCATAGTCCCGCCC
CTAACTCCGCCCATCCCGCCCCTAACTCCGCCCAGTTCCGCCCATTCTCCGCCCCATGGCTGACTAATTT
TTTTTATTTATGCAGAGGCCGAGGCCGCCTCTGCCTCTGAGCTATTCCAGAAGTAGTGAGGAGGCTTTTT
TGGAGGCCTAGGCTTTTGCAAAAAGCTCCCGGGAGCTTGTATATCCATTTTCGGATCTGATCAAGAGACA
GGATGAGGATCGTTTCGCATGATTGAACAAGATGGATTGCACGCAGGTTCTCCGGCCGCTTGGGTGGAGA
GGCTATTCGGCTATGACTGGGCACAACAGACAATCGGCTGCTCTGATGCCGCCGTGTTCCGGCTGTCAGC
GCAGGGGCGCCCGGTTCTTTTTGTCAAGACCGACCTGTCCGGTGCCCTGAATGAACTGCAGGACGAGGCA
GCGCGGCTATCGTGGCTGGCCACGACGGGCGTTCCTTGCGCAGCTGTGCTCGACGTTGTCACTGAAGCGG
GAAGGGACTGGCTGCTATTGGGCGAAGTGCCGGGGCAGGATCTCCTGTCATCTCACCTTGCTCCTGCCGA
GAAAGTATCCATCATGGCTGATGCAATGCGGCGGCTGCATACGCTTGATCCGGCTACCTGCCCATTCGAC
CACCAAGCGAAACATCGCATCGAGCGAGCACGTACTCGGATGGAAGCCGGTCTTGTCGATCAGGATGATC
TGGACGAAGAGCATCAGGGGCTCGCGCCAGCCGAACTGTTCGCCAGGCTCAAGGCGCGCATGCCCGACGG
CGAGGATCTCGTCGTGACCCATGGCGATGCCTGCTTGCCGAATATCATGGTGGAAAATGGCCGCTTTTCT
GGATTCATCGACTGTGGCCGGCTGGGTGTGGCGGACCGCTATCAGGACATAGCGTTGGCTACCCGTGATA
TTGCTGAAGAGCTTGGCGGCGAATGGGCTGACCGCTTCCTCGTGCTTTACGGTATCGCCGCTCCCGATTC
GCAGCGCATCGCCTTCTATCGCCTTCTTGACGAGTTCTTCTGAGCGGGACTCTGGGGTTCGAAATGACCG
ACCAAGCGACGCCCAACCTGCCATCACGAGATTTCGATTCCACCGCCGCCTTCTATGAAAGGTTGGGCTT
CGGAATCGTTTTCCGGGACGCCGGCTGGATGATCCTCCAGCGCGGGGATCTCATGCTGGAGTTCTTCGCC
CACCCCAACTTGTTTATTGCAGCTTATAATGGTTACAAATAAAGCAATAGCATCACAAATTTCACAAATA
AAGCATTTTTTTCACTGCATTCTAGTTGTGGTTTGTCCAAACTCATCAATGTATCTTATCATGTCTGTAT
ACCGTCGACCTCTAGCTAGAGCTTGGCGTAATCATGGTCATAGCTGTTTCCTGTGTGAAATTGTTATCCG
CTCACAATTCCACACAACATACGAGCCGGAAGCATAAAGTGTAAAGCCTGGGGTGCCTAATGAGTGAGCT
AACTCACATTAATTGCGTTGCGCTCACTGCCCGCTTTCCAGTCGGGAAACCTGTCGTGCCAGCTGCATTA
ATGAATCGGCCAACGCGCGGGGAGAGGCGGTTTGCGTATTGGGCGCTCTTCCGCTTCCTCGCTCACTGAC
TCGCTGCGCTCGGTCGTTCGGCTGCGGCGAGCGGTATCAGCTCACTCAAAGGCGGTAATACGGTTATCCA
CAGAATCAGGGGATAACGCAGGAAAGAACATGTGAGCAAAAGGCCAGCAAAAGGCCAGGAACCGTAAAAA
GGCCGCGTTGCTGGCGTTTTTCCATAGGCTCCGCCCCCCTGACGAGCATCACAAAAATCGACGCTCAAGT
CAGAGGTGGCGAAACCCGACAGGACTATAAAGATACCAGGCGTTTCCCCCTGGAAGCTCCCTCGTGCGCT
CTCCTGTTCCGACCCTGCCGCTTACCGGATACCTGTCCGCCTTTCTCCCTTCGGGAAGCGTGGCGCTTTC
TCATAGCTCACGCTGTAGGTATCTCAGTTCGGTGTAGGTCGTTCGCTCCAAGCTGGGCTGTGTGCACGAA
CCCCCCGTTCAGCCCGACCGCTGCGCCTTATCCGGTAACTATCGTCTTGAGTCCAACCCGGTAAGACACG
ACTTATCGCCACTGGCAGCAGCCACTGGTAACAGGATTAGCAGAGCGAGGTATGTAGGCGGTGCTACAGA
GTTCTTGAAGTGGTGGCCTAACTACGGCTACACTAGAAGAACGGTATTTGGTATCTGCGCTCTGCTGAAG
CCAGTTACCTTCGGAAAAAGAGTTGGTAGCTCTTGATCCGGCAAACAAACCACCGCTGGTAGCGGTGGTT
TTTTTGTTTGCAAGCAGCAGATTACGCGCAGAAAAAAAGGATCTCAAGAAGATCCTTTGATCTTTTCTAC
GGGGTCTGACGCTCAGTGGAACGAAAACTCACGTTAAGGGATTTTGGTCATGAGATTATCAAAAAGGATC
TTCACCTAGATCCTTTTAAATTAAAAATGAAGTTTTAAATCAATCTAAAGTATATATGAGTAAACTTGGT
CTGACAGTTACCAATGCTTAATCAGTGAGGCACCTATCTCAGCGATCTGTCTATTTCGTTCATCCATAGT
TGCCTGA
